>Addgene plasmid #231977 | pLenti-multi-CRISPR-sgCasp8_#1-puro | addgene full sequence | sequence record 460774 | Addgene NGS Result
CCCGCGACGACGTCCCCAGGGCCGTACGCACCCTCGCCGCCGCGTTCGCCGACTACCCCGCCACGCGCCA
CACCGTCGATCCGGACCGCCACATCGAGCGGGTCACCGAGCTGCAAGAACTCTTCCTCACGCGCGTCGGG
CTCGACATCGGCAAGGTGTGGGTCGCGGACGACGGCGCCGCGGTGGCGGTCTGGACCACGCCGGAGAGCG
TCGAAGCGGGGGCGGTGTTCGCCGAGATCGGCCCGCGCATGGCCGAGTTGAGCGGTTCCCGGCTGGCCGC
GCAGCAACAGATGGAAGGCCTCCTGGCGCCGCACCGGCCCAAGGAGCCCGCGTGGTTCCTGGCCACCGTC
GGAGTCTCGCCCGACCACCAGGGCAAGGGTCTGGGCAGCGCCGTCGTGCTCCCCGGAGTGGAGGCGGCCG
AGCGCGCCGGGGTGCCCGCCTTCCTGGAGACCTCCGCGCCCCGCAACCTCCCCTTCTACGAGCGGCTCGG
CTTCACCGTCACCGCCGACGTCGAGGTGCCCGAAGGACCGCGCACCTGGTGCATGACCCGCAAGCCCGGT
GCCTGAACGCGTTAAGTCGACAATCAACCTCTGGATTACAAAATTTGTGAAAGATTGACTGGTATTCTTA
ACTATGTTGCTCCTTTTACGCTATGTGGATACGCTGCTTTAATGCCTTTGTATCATGCTATTGCTTCCCG
TATGGCTTTCATTTTCTCCTCCTTGTATAAATCCTGGTTGCTGTCTCTTTATGAGGAGTTGTGGCCCGTT
GTCAGGCAACGTGGCGTGGTGTGCACTGTGTTTGCTGACGCAACCCCCACTGGTTGGGGCATTGCCACCA
CCTGTCAGCTCCTTTCCGGGACTTTCGCTTTCCCCCTCCCTATTGCCACGGCGGAACTCATCGCCGCCTG
CCTTGCCCGCTGCTGGACAGGGGCTCGGCTGTTGGGCACTGACAATTCCGTGGTGTTGTCGGGGAAATCA
TCGTCCTTTCCTTGGCTGCTCGCCTGTGTTGCCACCTGGATTCTGCGCGGGACGTCCTTCTGCTACGTCC
CTTCGGCCCTCAATCCAGCGGACCTTCCTTCCCGCGGCCTGCTGCCGGCTCTGCGGCCTCTTCCGCGTCT
TCGCCTTCGCCCTCAGACGAGTCGGATCTCCCTTTGGGCCGCCTCCCCGCGTCGACTTTAAGACCAATGA
CTTACAAGGCAGCTGTAGATCTTAGCCACTTTTTAAAAGAAAAGGGGGGACTGGAAGGGCTAATTCACTC
CCAACGAAGACAAGATCTGCTTTTTGCTTGTACTGGGTCTCTCTGGTTAGACCAGATCTGAGCCTGGGAG
CTCTCTGGCTAACTAGGGAACCCACTGCTTAAGCCTCAATAAAGCTTGCCTTGAGTGCTTCAAGTAGTGT
GTGCCCGTCTGTTGTGTGACTCTGGTAACTAGAGATCCCTCAGACCCTTTTAGTCAGTGTGGAAAATCTC
TAGCAGGGCCCGTTTAAACCCGCTGATCAGCCTCGACTGTGCCTTCTAGTTGCCAGCCATCTGTTGTTTG
CCCCTCCCCCGTGCCTTCCTTGACCCTGGAAGGTGCCACTCCCACTGTCCTTTCCTAATAAAATGAGGAA
ATTGCATCGCATTGTCTGAGTAGGTGTCATTCTATTCTGGGGGGTGGGGTGGGGCAGGACAGCAAGGGGG
AGGATTGGGAAGACAATAGCAGGCATGCTGGGGATGCGGTGGGCTCTATGGCTTCTGAGGCGGAAAGAAC
CAGCTGGGGCTCTAGGGGGTATCCCC
[124 nt withheld, positions 1777-1900]
C
[91 nt withheld, positions 1902-1992]
A
[49 nt withheld, positions 1994-2042]
CCTTTGACGTTGGAGTCCACGTTCTTT
[37 nt withheld, positions 2070-2106]
ACCCTATCTCGGTCTATTCTTTTGATTTATAAGGGATTTTGCCGATTTCGGCCTATTGGTTAAAAAATGA
GCTGATTTAACAAAAATTTAACGCGAATTAATTCTGTGGAATGTGTGTCAGTTAGGGTGTGGAAAGTCCC
CAGGCTCCCCAGCAGGCAGAAGTATGCAAAGCATGCATCTCAATTAGTCAGCAACCAGGTGTGGAAAGTC
CCCAGGCTCCCCAGCAGGCAGAAGTATGCAAAGCATGCATCTCAATTAGTCAGCAACCATAGTCCCGCCC
CTAACTCCGCCCATCCCGCCCCTAACTCCGCCCAGTTCCGCCCATTCTCCGCCCCATGGCTGACTAATTT
TTTTTATTTATGCAGAGGCCGAGGCCGCCTCTGCCTCTGAGCTATTCCAGAAGTAGTGAGGAGGCTTTTT
TGGAGGCCTAGGCTTTTGCAAAAAGCTCCCGGGAGCTTGTATATCCATTTTCGGATCTGATCAGCACGTG
TTGACAATTAATCATCGGCATAGTATATCGGCATAGTATAATACGACAAGGTGAGGAACTAAACCATGGC
CAAGTTGACCAGTGCCGTTCCGGTGCTCACCGCGCGCGACGTCGCCGGAGCGGTCGAGTTCTGGACCGAC
CGGCTCGGGTTCTCCCGGGACTTCGTGGAGGACGACTTCGCCGGTGTGGTCCGGGACGACGTGACCCTGT
TCATCAGCGCGGTCCAGGACCAGGTGGTGCCGGACAACACCCTGGCCTGGGTGTGGGTGCGCGGCCTGGA
CGAGCTGTACGCCGAGTGGTCGGAGGTCGTGTCCACGAACTTCCGGGACGCCTCCGGGCCGGCCATGACC
GAGATCGGCGAGCAGCCGTGGGGGCGGGAGTTCGCCCTGCGCGACCCGGCCGGCAACTGCGTGCACTTCG
TGGCCGAGGAGCAGGACTGACACGTGCTACGAGATTTCGATTCCACCGCCGCCTTCTATGAAAGGTTGGG
CTTCGGAATCGTTTTCCGGGACGCCGGCTGGATGATCCTCCAGCGCGGGGATCTCATGCTGGAGTTCTTC
GCCCACCCCAACTTGTTTATTGCAGCTTATAATGGTTACAAATAAAGCAATAGCATCACAAATTTCACAA
ATAAAGCATTTTTTTCACTGCATTCTAGTTGTGGTTTGTCCAAACTCATCAATGTATCTTATCATGTCTG
TATACCGTCGACCTCTAGCTAGAGCTTGGCGTAATCATGGTCATAGCTGTTTCCTGTGTGAAATTGTTAT
CCGCTCACAATTCCACACAACATACGAGCCGGAAGCATAAAGTGTAAAGCCTGGGGTGCCTAATGAGTGA
GCTAACTCACATTAATTGCGTTGCGCTCACTGCCCGCTTTCCAGTCGGGAAACCTGTCGTGCCAGCTGCA
TTAATGAATCGGCCAACGCGCGGGGAGAGGCGGTTTGCGTATTGGGCGCTCTTCCGCTTCCTCGCTCACT
GACTCGCTGCGCTCGGTCGTTCGGCTGCGGCGAGCGGTATCAGCTCACTCAAAGGCGGTAATACGGTTAT
CCACAGAATCAGGGGATAACGCAGGAAAGAACATGTGAGCAAAAGGCCAGCAAAAGGCCAGGAACCGTAA
AAAGGCCGCGTTGCTGGCGTTTTTCCATAGGCTCCGCCCCCCTGACGAGCATCACAAAAATCGACGCTCA
AGTCAGAGGTGGCGAAACCCGACAGGACTATAAAGATACCAGGCGTTTCCCCCTGGAAGCTCCCTCGTGC
GCTCTCCTGTTCCGACCCTGCCGCTTACCGGATACCTGTCCGCCTTTCTCCCTTCGGGAAGCGTGGCGCT
TTCTCATAGCTCACGCTGTAGGTATCTCAGTTCGGTGTAGGTCGTTCGCTCCAAGCTGGGCTGTGTGCAC
GAACCCCCCGTTCAGCCCGACCGCTGCGCCTTATCCGGTAACTATCGTCTTGAGTCCAACCCGGTAAGAC
ACGACTTATCGCCACTGGCAGCAGCCACTGGTAACAGGATTAGCAGAGCGAGGTATGTAGGCGGTGCTAC
AGAGTTCTTGAAGTGGTGGCCTAACTACGGCTACACTAGAAGAACAGTATTTGGTATCTGCGCTCTGCTG
AAGCCAGTTACCTTCGGAAAAAGAGTTGGTAGCTCTTGATCCGGCAAACAAACCACCGCTGGTAGCGGTG
GTTTTTTTGTTTGCAAGCAGCAGATTACGCGCAGAAAAAAAGGATCTCAAGAAGATCCTTTGATCTTTTC
TACGGGGTCTGACGCTCAGTGGAACGAAAACTCACGTTAAGGGATTTTGGTCATGAGATTATCAAAAAGG
ATCTTCACCTAGATCCTTTTAAATTAAAAATGAAGTTTTAAATCAATCTAAAGTATATATGAGTAAACTT
GGTCTGACAGTTACCAATGCTTAATCAGTGAGGCACCTATCTCAGCGATCTGTCTATTTCGTTCATCCAT
AGTTGCCTGACTCCCCGTCGTGTAGATAACTACGATACGGGAGGGCTTACCATCTGGCCCCAGTGCTGCA
ATGATACCGCGAGACCCACGCTCACCGGCTCCAGATTTATCAGCAATAAACCAGCCAGCCGGAAGGGCCG
AGCGCAGAAGTGGTCCTGCAACTTTATCCGCCTCCATCCAGTCTATTAATTGTTGCCGGGAAGCTAGAGT
AAGTAGTTCGCCAGTTAATAGTTTGCGCAACGTTGTTGCCATTGCTACAGGCATCGTGGTGTCACGCTCG
TCGTTTGGTATGGCTTCATTCAGCTCCGGTTCCCAACGATCAAGGCGAGTTACATGATCCCCCATGTTGT
GCAAAAAAGCGGTTAGCTCCTTCGGTCCTCCGATCGTTGTCAGAAGTAAGTTGGCCGCAGTGTTATCACT
CATGGTTATGGCAGCACTGCATAATTCTCTTACTGTCATGCCATCCGTAAGATGCTTTTCTGTGACTGGT
GAGTACTCAACCAAGTCATTCTGAGAATAGTGTATGCGGCGACCGAGTTGCTCTTGCCCGGCGTCAATAC
GGGATAATACCGCGCCACATAGCAGAACTTTAAAAGTGCTCATCATTGGAAAACGTTCTTCGGGGCGAAA
ACTCTCAAGGATCTTACCGCTGTTGAGATCCAGTTCGATGTAACCCACTCGTGCACCCAACTGATCTTCA
GCATCTTTTACTTTCACCAGCGTTTCTGGGTGAGCAAAAACAGGAAGGCAAAATGCCGCAAAAAAGGGAA
TAAGGGCGACACGGAAATGTTGAATACTCATACTCTTCCTTTTTCAATATTATTGAAGCATTTATCAGGG
TTATTGTCTCATGAGCGGATACATATTTGAATGTATTTAGAAAAATAAACAAATAGGGGTTCCGCGCACA
TTTCCCCGAAAAGTGCCACCTGACGTCGACGGATCGGGAGATCTCCCGATCCCCTATGGTGCACTCTCAG
TACAATCTGCTCTGATGCCGCATAGTTAAGCCAGTATCTGCTCCCTGCTTGTGTGTTGGAGGTCGCTGAG
TAGTGCGCGAGCAAAATTTAAGCTACAACAAGGCAAGGCTTGACCGACAATTGCATGAAGAATCTGCTTA
GGGTTAGGCGTTTTGCGCTGCTTCGCGATGTACGGGCCAGATATACGCGTTGACATTGATTATTGACTAG
TTATTAATAGTAATCAATTACGGGGTCATTAGTTCATAGCCCATATATGGAGTTCCGCGTTACATAACTT
ACGGTAAATGGCCCGCCTGGCTGACCGCCCAACGACCCCCGCCCATTGACGTCAATAATGACGTATGTTC
CCATAGTAACGCCAATAGGGACTTTCCATTGACGTCAATGGGTGGAGTATTTACGGTAAACTGCCCACTT
GGCAGTACATCAAGTGTATCATATGCCAAGTACGCCCCCTATTGACGTCAATGACGGTAAATGGCCCGCC
TGGCATTATGCCCAGTACATGACCTTATGGGACTTTCCTACTTGGCAGTACATCTACGTATTAGTCATCG
CTATTACCATGGTGATGCGGTTTTGGCAGTACATCAATGGGCGTGGATAGCGGTTTGACTCACGGGGATT
TCCAAGTCTCCACCCCATTGACGTCAATGGGAGTTTGTTTTGGCACCAAAATCAACGGGACTTTCCAAAA
TGTCGTAACAACTCCGCCCCATTGACGCAAATGGGCGGTAGGCGTGTACGGTGGGAGGTCTATATAAGCA
GCGCGTTTTGCCTGTACTGGGTCTCTCTGGTTAGACCAGATCTGAGCCTGGGAGCTCTCTGGCTAACTAG
GGAACCCACTGCTTAAGCCTCAATAAAGCTTGCCTTGAGTGCTTCAAGTAGTGTGTGCCCGTCTGTTGTG
TGACTCTGGTAACTAGAGATCCCTCAGACCCTTTTAGTCAGTGTGGAAAATCTCTAGCAGTGGCGCCCGA
ACAGGGACTTGAAAGCGAAAGGGAAACCAGAGGAGCTCTCTCGACGCAGGACTCGGCTTGCTGAAGCGCG
CACGGCAAGAGGCGAGGGGCGGCGACTGGTGAGTACGCCAAAAATTTTGACTAGCGGAGGCTAGAAGGAG
AGAGATGGGTGCGAGAGCGTCAGTATTAAGCGGGGGAGAATTAGATCGCGATGGGAAAAAATTCGGTTAA
GGCCAGGGGGAAAGAAAAAATATAAATTAAAACATATAGTATGGGCAAGCAGGGAGCTAGAACGATTCGC
AGTTAATCCTGGCCTGTTAGAAACATCAGAAGGCTGTAGACAAATACTGGGACAGCTACAACCATCCCTT
CAGACAGGATCAGAAGAACTTAGATCATTATATAATACAGTAGCAACCCTCTATTGTGTGCATCAAAGGA
TAGAGATAAAAGACACCAAGGAAGCTTTAGACAAGATAGAGGAAGAGCAAAACAAAAGTAAGACCACCGC
ACAGCAAGCGGCCGCTGATCTTCAGACCTGGAGGAGGAGATATGAGGGACAATTGGAGAAGTGAATTATA
TAAATATAAAGTAGTAAAAATTGAACCATTAGGAGTAGCACCCACCAAGGCAAAGAGAAGAGTGGTGCAG
AGAGAAAAAAGAGCAGTGGGAATAGGAGCTTTGTTCCTTGGGTTCTTGGGAGCAGCAGGAAGCACTATGG
GCGCAGCGTCAATGACGCTGACGGTACAGGCCAGACAATTATTGTCTGGTATAGTGCAGCAGCAGAACAA
TTTGCTGAGGGCTATTGAGGCGCAACAGCATCTGTTGCAACTCACAGTCTGGGGCATCAAGCAGCTCCAG
GCAAGAATCCTGGCTGTGGAAAGATACCTAAAGGATCAACAGCTCCTGGGGATTTGGGGTTGCTCTGGAA
AACTCATTTGCACCACTGCTGTGCCTTGGAATGCTAGTTGGAGTAATAAATCTCTGGAACAGATTTGGAA
TCACACGACCTGGATGGAGTGGGACAGAGAAATTAACAATTACACAAGCTTAATACACTCCTTAATTGAA
GAATCGCAAAACCAGCAAGAAAAGAATGAACAAGAATTATTGGAATTAGATAAATGGGCAAGTTTGTGGA
ATTGGTTTAACATAACAAATTGGCTGTGGTATATAAAATTATTCATAATGATAGTAGGAGGCTTGGTAGG
TTTAAGAATAGTTTTTGCTGTACTTTCTATAGTGAATAGAGTTAGGCAGGGATATTCACCATTATCGTTT
CAGACCCACCTCCCAACCCCGAGGGGACCCGACAGGCCCGAAGGAATAGAAGAAGAAGGTGGAGAGAGAG
ACAGAGACAGATCCATTCGATTAGTGAACGGATCGGCACTGCGTGCGCCAATTCTGCAGACAAATGGCAG
TATTCATCCACAATTTTAAAAGAAAAGGGGGGATTGGGGGGTACAGTGCAGGGGAAAGAATAGTAGACAT
AATAGCAACAGACATACAAACTAAAGAATTACAAAAACAAATTACAAAAATTCAAAATTTTCGGGTTTAT
TACAGGGACAGCAGAGATCCAGTTTGGTTAATTAAGGTACCGAGGGCCTATTTCCCATGATTCCTTCATA
TTTGCATATACGATACAAGGCTGTTAGAGAGATAATTAGAATTAATTTGACTGTAAACACAAAGATATTA
GTACAAAATACGTGACGTAGAAAGTAATAATTTCTTGGGTAGTTTGCAGTTTTAAAATTATGTTTTAAAA
TGGACTATCATATGCTTACCGTAACTTGAAAGTATTTCGATTTCTTGGCTTTATATATCTTGTGGAAAGG
ACGAAACACCTAGCTTCTGGGCATCCTCGAGTTTTAGAGCTAGAAATAGCAAGTTAAAATAAGGCTAGTC
CGTTATCAACTTGAAAAAGTGGCACCGAGTCGGTGCTTTTTTGAATTCGCTAGCTAGGTCTTGAAAGGAG
TGGGAATTGGCTCCGGTGCCCGTCAGTGGGCAGAGCGCACATCGCCCACAGTCCCCGAGAAGTTGGGGGG
AGGGGTCGGCAATTGATCCGGTGCCTAGAGAAGGTGGCGCGGGGTAAACTGGGAAAGTGATGTCGTGTAC
TGGCTCCGCCTTTTTCCCGAGGGTGGGGGAGAACCGTATATAAGTGCAGTAGTCGCCGTGAACGTTCTTT
TTCGCAACGGGTTTGCCGCCAGAACACAGGACCGGTTCTAGAGCGCTGCCACCATGGACAAGAAGTACAG
CATCGGCCTGGACATCGGCACCAACTCTGTGGGCTGGGCCGTGATCACCGACGAGTACAAGGTGCCCAGC
AAGAAATTCAAGGTGCTGGGCAACACCGACCGGCACAGCATCAAGAAGAACCTGATCGGAGCCCTGCTGT
TCGACAGCGGCGAAACAGCCGAGGCCACCCGGCTGAAGAGAACCGCCAGAAGAAGATACACCAGACGGAA
GAACCGGATCTGCTATCTGCAAGAGATCTTCAGCAACGAGATGGCCAAGGTGGACGACAGCTTCTTCCAC
AGACTGGAAGAGTCCTTCCTGGTGGAAGAGGATAAGAAGCACGAGCGGCACCCCATCTTCGGCAACATCG
TGGACGAGGTGGCCTACCACGAGAAGTACCCCACCATCTACCACCTGAGAAAGAAACTGGTGGACAGCAC
CGACAAGGCCGACCTGCGGCTGATCTATCTGGCCCTGGCCCACATGATCAAGTTCCGGGGCCACTTCCTG
ATCGAGGGCGACCTGAACCCCGACAACAGCGACGTGGACAAGCTGTTCATCCAGCTGGTGCAGACCTACA
ACCAGCTGTTCGAGGAAAACCCCATCAACGCCAGCGGCGTGGACGCCAAGGCCATCCTGTCTGCCAGACT
GAGCAAGAGCAGACGGCTGGAAAATCTGATCGCCCAGCTGCCCGGCGAGAAGAAGAATGGCCTGTTCGGA
AACCTGATTGCCCTGAGCCTGGGCCTGACCCCCAACTTCAAGAGCAACTTCGACCTGGCCGAGGATGCCA
AACTGCAGCTGAGCAAGGACACCTACGACGACGACCTGGACAACCTGCTGGCCCAGATCGGCGACCAGTA
CGCCGACCTGTTTCTGGCCGCCAAGAACCTGTCCGACGCCATCCTGCTGAGCGACATCCTGAGAGTGAAC
ACCGAGATCACCAAGGCCCCCCTGAGCGCCTCTATGATCAAGAGATACGACGAGCACCACCAGGACCTGA
CCCTGCTGAAAGCTCTCGTGCGGCAGCAGCTGCCTGAGAAGTACAAAGAGATTTTCTTCGACCAGAGCAA
GAACGGCTACGCCGGCTACATTGACGGCGGAGCCAGCCAGGAAGAGTTCTACAAGTTCATCAAGCCCATC
CTGGAAAAGATGGACGGCACCGAGGAACTGCTCGTGAAGCTGAACAGAGAGGACCTGCTGCGGAAGCAGC
GGACCTTCGACAACGGCAGCATCCCCCACCAGATCCACCTGGGAGAGCTGCACGCCATTCTGCGGCGGCA
GGAAGATTTTTACCCATTCCTGAAGGACAACCGGGAAAAGATCGAGAAGATCCTGACCTTCCGCATCCCC
TACTACGTGGGCCCTCTGGCCAGGGGAAACAGCAGATTCGCCTGGATGACCAGAAAGAGCGAGGAAACCA
TCACCCCCTGGAACTTCGAGGAAGTGGTGGACAAGGGCGCTTCCGCCCAGAGCTTCATCGAGCGGATGAC
CAACTTCGATAAGAACCTGCCCAACGAGAAGGTGCTGCCCAAGCACAGCCTGCTGTACGAGTACTTCACC
GTGTATAACGAGCTGACCAAAGTGAAATACGTGACCGAGGGAATGAGAAAGCCCGCCTTCCTGAGCGGCG
AGCAGAAAAAGGCCATCGTGGACCTGCTGTTCAAGACCAACCGGAAAGTGACCGTGAAGCAGCTGAAAGA
GGACTACTTCAAGAAAATCGAGTGCTTCGACTCCGTGGAAATCTCCGGCGTGGAAGATCGGTTCAACGCC
TCCCTGGGCACATACCACGATCTGCTGAAAATTATCAAGGACAAGGACTTCCTGGACAATGAGGAAAACG
AGGACATTCTGGAAGATATCGTGCTGACCCTGACACTGTTTGAGGACAGAGAGATGATCGAGGAACGGCT
GAAAACCTATGCCCACCTGTTCGACGACAAAGTGATGAAGCAGCTGAAGCGGCGGAGATACACCGGCTGG
GGCAGGCTGAGCCGGAAGCTGATCAACGGCATCCGGGACAAGCAGTCCGGCAAGACAATCCTGGATTTCC
TGAAGTCCGACGGCTTCGCCAACAGAAACTTCATGCAGCTGATCCACGACGACAGCCTGACCTTTAAAGA
GGACATCCAGAAAGCCCAGGTGTCCGGCCAGGGCGATAGCCTGCACGAGCACATTGCCAATCTGGCCGGC
AGCCCCGCCATTAAGAAGGGCATCCTGCAGACAGTGAAGGTGGTGGACGAGCTCGTGAAAGTGATGGGCC
GGCACAAGCCCGAGAACATCGTGATCGAAATGGCCAGAGAGAACCAGACCACCCAGAAGGGACAGAAGAA
CAGCCGCGAGAGAATGAAGCGGATCGAAGAGGGCATCAAAGAGCTGGGCAGCCAGATCCTGAAAGAACAC
CCCGTGGAAAACACCCAGCTGCAGAACGAGAAGCTGTACCTGTACTACCTGCAGAATGGGCGGGATATGT
ACGTGGACCAGGAACTGGACATCAACCGGCTGTCCGACTACGATGTGGACCATATCGTGCCTCAGAGCTT
TCTGAAGGACGACTCCATCGACAACAAGGTGCTGACCAGAAGCGACAAGAACCGGGGCAAGAGCGACAAC
GTGCCCTCCGAAGAGGTCGTGAAGAAGATGAAGAACTACTGGCGGCAGCTGCTGAACGCCAAGCTGATTA
CCCAGAGAAAGTTCGACAATCTGACCAAGGCCGAGAGAGGCGGCCTGAGCGAACTGGATAAGGCCGGCTT
CATCAAGAGACAGCTGGTGGAAACCCGGCAGATCACAAAGCACGTGGCACAGATCCTGGACTCCCGGATG
AACACTAAGTACGACGAGAATGACAAGCTGATCCGGGAAGTGAAAGTGATCACCCTGAAGTCCAAGCTGG
TGTCCGATTTCCGGAAGGATTTCCAGTTTTACAAAGTGCGCGAGATCAACAACTACCACCACGCCCACGA
CGCCTACCTGAACGCCGTCGTGGGAACCGCCCTGATCAAAAAGTACCCTAAGCTGGAAAGCGAGTTCGTG
TACGGCGACTACAAGGTGTACGACGTGCGGAAGATGATCGCCAAGAGCGAGCAGGAAATCGGCAAGGCTA
CCGCCAAGTACTTCTTCTACAGCAACATCATGAACTTTTTCAAGACCGAGATTACCCTGGCCAACGGCGA
GATCCGGAAGCGGCCTCTGATCGAGACAAACGGCGAAACCGGGGAGATCGTGTGGGATAAGGGCCGGGAT
TTTGCCACCGTGCGGAAAGTGCTGAGCATGCCCCAAGTGAATATCGTGAAAAAGACCGAGGTGCAGACAG
GCGGCTTCAGCAAAGAGTCTATCCTGCCCAAGAGGAACAGCGATAAGCTGATCGCCAGAAAGAAGGACTG
GGACCCTAAGAAGTACGGCGGCTTCGACAGCCCCACCGTGGCCTATTCTGTGCTGGTGGTGGCCAAAGTG
GAAAAGGGCAAGTCCAAGAAACTGAAGAGTGTGAAAGAGCTGCTGGGGATCACCATCATGGAAAGAAGCA
GCTTCGAGAAGAATCCCATCGACTTTCTGGAAGCCAAGGGCTACAAAGAAGTGAAAAAGGACCTGATCAT
CAAGCTGCCTAAGTACTCCCTGTTCGAGCTGGAAAACGGCCGGAAGAGAATGCTGGCCTCTGCCGGCGAA
CTGCAGAAGGGAAACGAACTGGCCCTGCCCTCCAAATATGTGAACTTCCTGTACCTGGCCAGCCACTATG
AGAAGCTGAAGGGCTCCCCCGAGGATAATGAGCAGAAACAGCTGTTTGTGGAACAGCACAAGCACTACCT
GGACGAGATCATCGAGCAGATCAGCGAGTTCTCCAAGAGAGTGATCCTGGCCGACGCTAATCTGGACAAA
GTGCTGTCCGCCTACAACAAGCACCGGGATAAGCCCATCAGAGAGCAGGCCGAGAATATCATCCACCTGT
TTACCCTGACCAATCTGGGAGCCCCTGCCGCCTTCAAGTACTTTGACACCACCATCGACCGGAAGAGGTA
CACCAGCACCAAAGAGGTGCTGGACGCCACCCTGATCCACCAGAGCATCACCGGCCTGTACGAGACACGG
ATCGACCTGTCTCAGCTGGGAGGCGACAAGCGACCTGCCGCCACAAAGAAGGCTGGACAGGCTAAGAAGA
AGAAAGATTACAAAGACGATGACGATAAGGGATCCGGCGCAACAAACTTCTCTCTGCTGAAACAAGCCGG
AGATGTCGAAGAGAATCCTGGACCGACCGAGTACAAGCCCACGGTGCGCCTCGCCA
Features (pLannotate 1.2.2; 33 found; start..end, strand, type, name):
    582..1170    +  misc_feature   WPRE: woodchuck hepatitis virus posttranscriptional regulatory element
   1221..1240    +  misc_feature   cPPT/CTS (fragment): central polypurine tract and central termination sequence of HIV-1
   1242..1475    +  LTR            3' LTR (ΔU3): self-inactivating 3' long terminal repeat (LTR) from HIV-1
   1507..1731    +  polyA_signal   bGH poly(A) signal: bovine growth hormone polyadenylation signal
   1735..1756    +  promoter       SV40 promoter (fragment): SV40 enhancer and early promoter
   1777..2205    +  rep_origin     f1 ori (sequence partly withheld): f1 bacteriophage origin of replication; arrow indicates direction of (+) strand synthesis
   2219..2548    +  promoter       SV40 promoter: SV40 enhancer and early promoter
   2596..2643    +  promoter       EM7 promoter: synthetic bacterial promoter&nbsp
   2662..3036    +  CDS            BleoR: antibiotic-binding protein; Sh ble from Streptoalloteichus hindustanus; confers resistance to bleomycin, phleomycin, and Zeocin™
   3046..3171    +  CDS            ble (fragment): BLE_KLEPN - Experimental evidence at protein level: Swiss-Prot protein existence level 1. Binding protein with a strong affinity to the bleomycin family of antibiotics. Binds to CL990; an antimitotic-antibiotic compound. From Klebsiella pneumoniae.
   3166..3287    +  polyA_signal   SV40 poly(A) signal: SV40 polyadenylation signal
   3358..3380    -  protein_bind   lac operator (fragment): The lac repressor binds to the lac operator to inhibit transcription in E. coli. This inhibition can be relieved by adding lactose or isopropyl-β-D-thiogalactopyranoside (IPTG). lac repressor encoded by lacI
   3384..3414    -  promoter       lac promoter: promoter for the E. coli lac operon
   3429..3450    -  protein_bind   CAP binding site: CAP binding activates transcription in the presence of cAMP. E. coli catabolite activator protein
   3463..3555    -  CDS            lacI (fragment): lac repressor; lacI; The lac repressor binds to the lac operator to inhibit transcription in E. coli. This inhibition can be relieved by adding lactose or isopropyl-β-D-thiogalactopyranoside (IPTG).
   3738..4326    -  rep_origin     ori: high-copy-number ColE1/pMB1/pBR322/pUC origin of replication
   4497..5357    -  CDS            AmpR: β-lactamase; bla; confers resistance to ampicillin, carbenicillin, and related antibiotics
   5358..5462    -  promoter       AmpR promoter: bla
   5521..5573    -  misc_feature   bom (fragment): basis of mobility region from pBR322
   5728..6107    +  enhancer       CMV enhancer: human cytomegalovirus immediate early enhancer
   6108..6307    +  promoter       CMV promoter: human cytomegalovirus (CMV) immediate early promoter
   6325..6505    +  LTR            5' LTR (truncated): truncated 5' long terminal repeat (LTR) from HIV-1
   6552..6677    +  misc_feature   HIV-1 Ψ: packaging signal of human immunodeficiency virus type 1
   6661..7024    +  CDS            HIV-1 gag (fragment): gag protein from human immunodeficiency virus 1; gag
   7170..7403    +  misc_feature   RRE: The Rev response element (RRE) of HIV-1 allows for Rev-dependent mRNA export from the nucleus to the cytoplasm.
   7780..7880    +  CDS            Rev (fragment): human immunodeficiency virus 1 (HIV-1) Rev protein; rev; enhances nuclear export of unspliced and incompletely spliced viral mRNAs
   7930..8047    +  misc_feature   cPPT/CTS: central polypurine tract and central termination sequence of HIV-1
   8098..8338    +  promoter       U6 promoter: RNA polymerase III promoter for human U6 snRNA
   8367..8442    +  misc_RNA       gRNA scaffold: guide RNA scaffold for the Streptococcus pyogenes CRISPR/Cas9 system
   8460..8478    +  CDS            small t antigen (fragment): SV40 (simian virus 40) small t antigen
   8504..8715    +  promoter       EF-1α core promoter: core promoter for human elongation factor EF-1α
   8740..12843   +  CDS            Cas9: Cas9 (Csn1) endonuclease from the Streptococcus pyogenes Type II CRISPR/Cas system generates RNA-guided double strand breaks in DNA
  12981..566     +  CDS            PuroR (fragment) (across the origin): puromycin N-acetyltransferase; pac from Streptomyces; confers resistance to puromycin
