[The description below was written by a language model from this plasmid's Addgene catalogue record and pLannotate feature annotations shown in this document.]
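Description:
pLenti-multi-CRISPR-sgCasp8_#1-puro is an all-in-one lentiviral CRISPR plasmid of about 13 kb, built on the pLenti-multiCRISPR-Puro backbone and designed to knock out mouse Casp8 (caspase-8). It is maintained in E. coli through a high-copy ColE1/pUC-type origin with ampicillin selection (AmpR). The backbone outside the viral region also carries an f1 origin and an SV40/EM7-driven bleomycin/Zeocin resistance cassette with an SV40 poly(A) signal.

The transfer cassette has a third-generation, self-inactivating layout. A CMV enhancer/promoter fused to a truncated HIV-1 5' LTR drives production of the genomic RNA in packaging cells. This is followed by the Ψ packaging signal with a partial gag sequence, the Rev response element for nuclear export, and the cPPT/CTS, which aids nuclear import of the provirus. The unit ends with a WPRE, which boosts transcript expression, and a ΔU3 3' LTR followed by a bGH poly(A) signal.

Within this frame, a human U6 Pol III promoter expresses a single guide RNA, made up of the Casp8-targeting spacer joined to the Streptococcus pyogenes gRNA scaffold. Downstream, an EF-1α core promoter drives S. pyogenes Cas9. A puromycin N-acetyltransferase sequence lies shortly after Cas9 and spans the numbering origin of the sequence. The short gap suggests co-expression from the same transcript, but the feature table does not annotate a linker or 2A element. Transduced mouse cells therefore receive guide, nuclease and a puromycin marker from one integrated provirus. The "#1" in the name suggests it is one of several Casp8 guides. The associated publication concerns necrotic-like cell death and anti-tumor immunity.
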