Addgene plasmid #231977: pLenti-multi-CRISPR-sgCasp8_#1-puro
Purpose: Knockout mouse Casp8
Depositing lab: Brian Ruffell. Depositing organization: H. Lee Moffitt Cancer Center and Research Institute. Publication: Interleukin-1alpha release during necrotic-like cell death generates myeloid-driven immunosuppression that restricts anti-tumor immunity. Hanggi K, Li J, Gangadharan A, Liu X, Celias DP, Osunmakinde O, Keske A, Davis J, Ahmad F, Giron A, Anadon CM, Gardner A, DeNardo DG, Shaw TI, Beg AA, Yu X, Ruffell B. Cancer Cell. 2024 Nov 13:S1535-6108(24)00402-1. doi: 10.1016/j.ccell.2024.10.014. PubMed 39577420.
Backbone
  Vector backbone: pLenti-multiCRISPR-Puro
  Vector type: Lentiviral, CRISPR
Growth in bacteria
  Bacterial resistance: Ampicillin, 100 μg/mL
  Growth temperature: 37°C
  Growth strain: NEB Stable
  Copy number: High Copy
Gene/Insert
  Gene/Insert name: sgRNA with Cas9 with puromycin resistance
  gRNA/shRNA sequence: TAGCTTCTGGGCATCCTCGA
  Species: M. musculus (mouse)
  Entrez Gene: Casp8 (a.k.a. CASP-8, FLICE, MACH, Mch5)
  Cloning method: Ligation Independent Cloning
  Sequencing primers: 5′ Unknown
Terms and licenses: Academic/Nonprofit Terms; Industry Terms: Not Available to Industry
How to cite: pLenti-multi-CRISPR-sgCasp8_#1-puro was a gift from Brian Ruffell (Addgene plasmid # 231977 ; http://n2t.net/addgene:231977 ; RRID:Addgene_231977)
