>Addgene plasmid #231977 | pLenti-multi-CRISPR-sgCasp8_#1-puro | depositor partial sequence | sequence record 455893 | Partial sequence
GAGGGCCTATTTCCCATGATTCCTTCATATTTGCATATACGATACAAGGCTGTTAGAGAGATAATTAGAA
TTAATTTGACTGTAAACACAAAGATATTAGTACAAAATACGTGACGTAGAAAGTAATAATTTCTTGGGTA
GTTTGCAGTTTTAAAATTATGTTTTAAAATGGACTATCATATGCTTACCGTAACTTGAAAGTATTTCGAT
TTCTTGGCTTTATATATCTTGTGGAAAGGACGAAACACCTAGCTTCTGGGCATCCTCGAGTTTTAGAGCT
AGAAATAGCAAGTTAAAATAAGGCTAGTCCGTTATCAACTTGAAAAAGTGGCACCGAGTCGGTGCTTTTT
TGAATTCGCTAGCTAGGTCTTGAAAGGAGTGGGAATTGGCTCCGGTGCCCGTCAGTGGGCAGAGCGCACA
TCGCCCACAGTCCCCGAGAAGTTGGGGGGAGGGGTCGGCAATTGATCCGGTGCCTAGAGAAGGTGGCGCG
GGGTAAACTGGGAAAGTGATGTCGTGTACTGGCTCCGCCTTTTTCCCGAGGGTGGGGGAGAACCGTATAT
AAGTGCAGTAGTCGCCGTGAACGTTCTTTTTCGCAACGGGTTTGCCGCCAGAACACAGGACCGGTTCTAG
AGCGCTGCCACC
